>Addgene plasmid #18886 | pYBS370 | addgene partial sequence | sequence record 24772 | pHybLex_fwd 5'-agggctggcggttggggttattcgc-3'
AACGGCNGATATTCCCGGGGACTGAAAGATACGTTGTCGGGAACTTCAAATGGTAATTATATACAACTCC
AGGACTTGGTTCAGTTGGGGAAAATTGGTGCTGGAAATTCTGGAACTGTGGTGAAGGCACTACATGCTCC
TGATTCCAAAATAGTTGCCAAAAAAACCATTCCTGTGGAACAGAATAACAGTACAATCATCAACCAATTA
GTTAGGGAATTATCTATCGTCAAAAACGTTAAGCCCCATGAAAACATTATCACCTTCTATGGAGCTTATT
ATAACCAGCATATAAATAATGAAATCATAATTTTAATGGAATACTCTGATTGTGGTTCTTTAGATAAAAT
ACTGTCCGTTTATAAAAGGTTTGTTCAAAGAGGGACTGTTTCGAGTAAGAAAACCTGGTTCAACGAATTA
ACAATATCAAAAATAGCGTATGGCGTACTAAATGGCTTGGATCATTTGTACCGACAATATAAGATCATTC
ATCGTGATATCAAGCCTTCCAATGTTCTGATTAATAGTAAGGGGCAGATTAAGTTATGTGATTTTGGAGT
TTCCAAAAAACTAATAAATTCTATCGCTGATACATTTGTTGGAACGTCCACTTATATGTCACCAGAGAGG
ATACAAGGAAACGTTTATTCTATCAAAGGGGACGTTTGGTCATTGGGCTTAATGATCATCGAGCTGGGTA
ACTGGAGAGTTTCCCCTAGGTGGGCATAACGATNCCCCTGATGGCATATGGGATTTGCTGCACGTATTGC
CACGTTCCTCACNAGATACCCAAGACGTATCTATCCAGGAATGNCGATTTGTCAN
