[The description below was written by a language model from this plasmid's Addgene catalogue record.]
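Description:
pYBS370 is a yeast expression plasmid built on the pYBS311 backbone (about 11 kb without insert) that carries a truncated form of the Saccharomyces cerevisiae STE7 gene (YDL159W). It is propagated in E. coli under ampicillin selection; its copy number is listed as unknown. The record does not state the yeast origin of replication, the yeast selectable marker, or the promoter driving expression, and no feature table is available to fill in these details.

The insert is roughly 1 kb (1032 bp) and encodes only the C-terminal 344 residues of Ste7, the portion containing the kinase domain. According to the depositor's notes, it was derived as a BglII-BamHI fragment from another plasmid, pYEE129, and ligated into the BamHI site of pYBS311. BglII and BamHI ends are compatible, but a BglII/BamHI junction regenerates neither site, which fits the record's uncertainty about whether the flanking cloning sites survive. The depositor calls the product "Lex-Ste7C", and the recommended sequencing primers are LexA-hybrid vector primers. Together these indicate that the Ste7 fragment is fused to LexA, presumably its DNA-binding domain, as in a two-hybrid bait, although the record does not describe the fusion partner explicitly.

Ste7 is the MAP kinase kinase of the yeast mating pheromone response pathway. The associated publication concerns the tethering of multiple kinases of this cascade by the scaffold protein Ste5. A LexA fusion to the Ste7 kinase domain would therefore suit interaction assays in yeast that map which region of Ste7 contacts Ste5 or other pathway components.
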