Addgene plasmid #18886: pYBS370
Depositing lab: Elaine Elion. Depositing organization: Harvard Medical School. Publication: Ste5 tethers multiple protein kinases in the MAP kinase cascade required for mating in S. cerevisiae. Choi KY, Satterberg B, Lyons DM, Elion EA. Cell. 1994 Aug 12. 78(3):499-512. 10.1016/0092-8674(94)90427-8 PubMed 8062390.
Backbone
  Vector backbone: pYBS311
  Backbone size w/o insert (bp): 11000
  Vector type: Yeast Expression
Growth in bacteria
  Bacterial resistance: Ampicillin, 100 μg/mL
  Growth temperature: 37°C
  Growth strain: DH5alpha
  Copy number: Unknown
Gene/Insert
  Gene/Insert name: Ste7
  Species: S. cerevisiae (budding yeast)
  Insert size (bp): 1032
  Mutation: kinase domain of C-terminal 344 residues
  Entrez Gene: STE7 (a.k.a. YDL159W)
  Cloning method: Restriction Enzyme; 5′ cloning site BamHI (unknown if destroyed); 3′ cloning site BamHI (unknown if destroyed)
  Sequencing primers: 5′ pHybLex_fwd; 3′ pHybLex-rev
Terms and licenses: Academic/Nonprofit Terms; Industry Terms: Not Available to Industry
Depositor comments: Lex-Ste7C has the 1 kb BglII-BamHI fragment of pYEE129 at BamHI of pYBS311
How to cite: pYBS370 was a gift from Elaine Elion (Addgene plasmid # 18886 ; http://n2t.net/addgene:18886 ; RRID:Addgene_18886)
